>Addgene plasmid #212556 | pTwist-SARS-CoV-2 Spike-deltaC18 R403K (AAG) | addgene full sequence | sequence record 431571 | Addgene NGS Result
CATGTTTGTGTTCCTCGTTCTCCTGCCCCTCGTTTCTTCCCAATGCGTGAACCTCACAACTAGAACGCAG
CTCCCACCCGCTTACACGAACTCTTTTACTCGTGGAGTATACTATCCCGATAAAGTCTTTAGGTCCAGTG
TCCTTCATTCTACTCAAGACCTTTTCCTGCCATTCTTCTCAAATGTCACCTGGTTCCATGCTATCCACGT
TTCTGGCACCAACGGAACTAAACGATTTGATAATCCCGTCTTGCCATTTAACGATGGCGTATACTTTGCC
TCAACGGAGAAGTCCAACATTATCCGGGGATGGATATTTGGCACCACCCTGGACTCCAAGACACAGTCTC
TCCTCATTGTGAACAACGCCACCAATGTCGTCATCAAAGTCTGTGAATTTCAATTTTGTAACGATCCCTT
TCTCGGGGTTTATTATCATAAGAATAACAAGTCTTGGATGGAGTCAGAGTTCCGCGTTTACAGTTCCGCT
AACAACTGTACTTTTGAGTACGTTTCCCAACCATTTCTCATGGATCTTGAAGGGAAGCAAGGCAACTTCA
AGAATCTCCGCGAATTTGTGTTTAAGAATATAGACGGCTACTTCAAAATTTATAGCAAGCATACCCCGAT
AAATCTGGTTCGGGATCTCCCTCAAGGCTTCTCCGCGTTGGAACCCCTCGTGGACTTGCCGATTGGCATC
AACATCACCCGGTTCCAAACCCTTCTTGCCCTTCATCGAAGCTACCTCACGCCTGGCGACAGTAGTAGTG
GTTGGACAGCGGGCGCAGCAGCCTACTATGTGGGATATTTGCAACCACGCACCTTTCTTCTCAAATATAA
CGAAAACGGAACAATTACCGATGCCGTAGACTGTGCCCTCGATCCCCTGTCCGAAACTAAATGCACACTC
AAGTCCTTCACAGTTGAGAAAGGCATATACCAAACCAGTAACTTCCGCGTCCAACCCACCGAATCCATTG
TTCGATTCCCTAACATCACCAATTTGTGTCCTTTCGGTGAAGTATTTAATGCCACTCGATTTGCATCAGT
TTATGCCTGGAATCGCAAGCGAATATCAAATTGTGTTGCAGATTATAGTGTCCTGTATAATAGCGCATCA
TTCAGCACTTTTAAGTGTTATGGGGTCAGCCCTACGAAATTGAATGACTTGTGTTTTACCAACGTTTACG
CAGATTCTTTCGTCATAAAGGGCGACGAAGTCCGACAGATTGCACCGGGGCAAACCGGAAAGATAGCAGA
CTATAATTATAAGTTGCCGGATGACTTCACCGGCTGCGTTATAGCATGGAACTCCAATAATCTCGATTCA
AAAGTCGGCGGCAACTATAATTATCTTTACCGCCTGTTTCGCAAGTCAAATCTGAAGCCCTTTGAACGTG
ACATCTCCACCGAAATTTATCAAGCTGGCAGCACCCCATGTAATGGAGTGGAAGGGTTTAACTGTTATTT
TCCCCTTCAATCATACGGATTTCAACCAACAAATGGGGTGGGCTATCAACCATATCGGGTGGTAGTCTTG
AGCTTTGAGCTGCTCCACGCACCGGCTACAGTTTGCGGACCGAAGAAAAGCACTAACCTGGTGAAGAATA
AATGTGTGAACTTCAACTTTAATGGGCTCACCGGAACAGGGGTGCTGACAGAATCAAACAAGAAATTTCT
CCCTTTTCAACAATTTGGTAGAGACATTGCCGATACCACAGATGCCGTCCGCGATCCGCAAACACTGGAA
ATCCTCGATATAACACCCTGTAGCTTCGGCGGGGTCAGCGTGATAACTCCCGGAACGAACACATCCAACC
AAGTGGCTGTCCTGTATCAAGATGTCAACTGTACCGAAGTCCCTGTGGCGATACACGCCGACCAACTGAC
ACCCACCTGGAGAGTCTACTCAACAGGTTCCAATGTCTTTCAAACTAGAGCGGGTTGTCTCATTGGCGCT
GAGCATGTCAATAATTCATACGAATGTGATATTCCTATTGGGGCAGGAATCTGTGCGTCTTATCAAACTC
AAACGAACTCACCACGGCGCGCTCGCTCAGTAGCCAGCCAGTCCATAATCGCCTATACCATGAGTCTCGG
GGCTGAGAACTCCGTGGCTTATTCAAACAATTCCATCGCAATCCCAACTAACTTTACCATTAGCGTTACC
ACGGAAATCTTGCCCGTCAGCATGACTAAGACGAGCGTAGACTGTACGATGTATATCTGTGGGGATTCCA
CCGAGTGTAGCAACCTCTTGCTTCAATACGGGTCTTTCTGTACTCAACTCAACCGAGCATTGACCGGAAT
TGCGGTCGAACAAGACAAGAATACCCAAGAGGTGTTCGCACAAGTAAAGCAAATATACAAAACGCCGCCA
ATCAAAGATTTTGGCGGGTTTAATTTTAGCCAAATACTGCCAGACCCATCTAAGCCTTCAAAACGCAGCT
TTATCGAGGATCTGCTGTTCAACAAAGTTACGTTGGCTGACGCGGGTTTCATTAAGCAGTATGGGGATTG
TTTGGGAGACATTGCGGCCCGCGACCTTATCTGTGCTCAAAAATTCAATGGGTTGACAGTTCTGCCCCCT
CTGCTCACTGATGAGATGATTGCACAGTATACATCAGCATTGTTGGCAGGAACCATTACATCCGGCTGGA
CTTTTGGCGCGGGTGCGGCCCTTCAAATACCTTTCGCTATGCAAATGGCTTACAGATTCAATGGGATTGG
TGTCACGCAAAATGTATTGTATGAAAATCAGAAGCTGATCGCTAATCAATTTAACAGCGCGATTGGCAAG
ATCCAAGATTCACTGTCAAGCACAGCGTCCGCCCTCGGCAAACTCCAAGATGTTGTGAATCAAAACGCCC
AGGCCCTGAATACCCTCGTGAAGCAACTGAGTTCTAACTTCGGCGCAATCTCCAGCGTCCTCAACGACAT
ATTGTCCAGACTTGATAAGGTGGAAGCCGAGGTGCAAATTGATCGGCTCATCACAGGCAGGCTCCAGTCA
CTCCAAACTTATGTGACACAACAGTTGATCCGGGCTGCTGAGATACGAGCAAGCGCCAACCTGGCCGCCA
CTAAAATGTCAGAGTGCGTGCTCGGGCAGTCCAAACGGGTTGACTTTTGTGGCAAGGGCTATCACTTGAT
GTCCTTCCCCCAATCCGCCCCACATGGAGTGGTCTTTCTCCACGTCACTTATGTCCCTGCTCAAGAGAAG
AACTTTACGACAGCTCCAGCAATCTGTCACGATGGCAAAGCGCACTTTCCCAGGGAAGGCGTTTTCGTCA
GTAATGGCACGCATTGGTTTGTGACCCAAAGGAATTTCTATGAACCCCAAATCATAACCACTGACAATAC
ATTTGTCTCAGGCAACTGTGATGTGGTCATTGGGATCGTGAACAACACGGTATATGATCCCCTGCAACCC
GAGTTGGATAGCTTCAAAGAGGAATTGGATAAATACTTTAAGAATCATACTTCACCCGATGTTGATCTCG
GGGACATATCAGGAATAAATGCAAGTGTCGTCAACATTCAGAAAGAGATTGATCGCCTTAATGAGGTCGC
CAAGAACTTGAATGAATCTTTGATCGACTTGCAAGAACTGGGCAAATACGAACAATATATTAAATGGCCC
TGGTACATTTGGTTGGGCTTTATCGCCGGACTTATAGCTATCGTTATGGTCACAATTATGTTGTGCTGTA
TGACTAGCTGTTGTTCCTGCTTGAAAGGATGTTGCAGTTGCGGATCTTGTTGTAAATAAAGGATCCTCTA
GAAGTTGTCTCCTCCTGCACTGACTGACTGATACAATCGATTTCTGGATCCGCAGGCCTAATCAACCTCT
GGATTACAAAATTTGTGAAAGATTGACTGGTATTCTTAACTATGTTGCTCCTTTTACGCTATGTGGATAC
GCTGCTTTAATGCCTTTGTATCATGCTATTGCTTCCCGTATGGCTTTCATTTTCTCCTCCTTGTATAAAT
CCTGGTTGCTGTCTCTTTATGAGGAGTTGTGGCCCGTTGTCAGGCAACGTGGCGTGGTGTGCACTGTGTT
TGCTGACGCAACCCCCACTGGTTGGGGCATTGCCACCACCTGTCAGCTCCTTTCCGGGACTTTCGCTTTC
CCCCTCCCTATTGCCACGGCGGAACTCATCGCCGCCTGCCTTGCCCGCTGCTGGACAGGGGCTCGGCTGT
TGGGCACTGACAATTCCGTGGTGTTGTCGGGGAAGCTGACGTCCTTTCCATGGCTGCTCGCCTGTGTTGC
CACCTGGATTCTGCGCGGGACGTCCTTCTGCTACGTCCCTTCGGCCCTCAATCCAGCGGACCTTCCTTCC
CGCGGCCTGCTGCCGGCTCTGCGGCCTCTTCCGCGTCTTCGCCTTCGCCCTCAGACGAGTCGGATCTCCC
TTTGGGCCGCCTCCCCGCCTGTCTAGCTTGACTGACTGAGATACAGCGTACCTTCAGCTCACAGACATGA
TAAGATACATTGATGAGTTTGGACAAACCACAACTAGAATGCAGTGAAAAAAATGCTTTATTTGTGAAAT
TTGTGATGCTATTGCTTTATTTGTAACCATTATAAGCTGCAATAAACAAGTTAACAACAACAATTGCATT
CATTTTATGTTTCAGGTTCAGGGGGAGGTGTGGGAGGTTTTTTAAAGCAAGTAAAACCTCTACAAATGTG
GTATTGGCCCATCTCTATCGGTATCGTAGCATAACCCCTTGGGGCCTCTAAACGGGTCTTGAGGGGTTTT
TTGTGCCCCTCGGGCCGGATTGCTATCTACCGGCATTGGCGCAGAAAAAAATGCCTGATGCGACGCTGCG
CGTCTTATACTCCCACATATGCCAGATTCAGCAACGGATACGGCTTCCCCAACTTGCCCACTTCCATACG
TGTCCTCCTTACCAGAAATTTATCCTTAAGGTCGTCAGCTATCCTGCAGGCGATCTCTCGATTTCGATCA
AGACATTCCTTTAATGGTCTTTTCTGGACACCACTAGGGGTCAGAAGTAGTTCATCAAACTTTCTTCCCT
CCCTAATCTCATTGGTTACCTTGGGCTATCGAAACTTAATTAAGCGATCTGCATCTCAATTAGTCAGCAA
CCATAGTCCCGCCCCTAACTCCGCCCATCCCGCCCCTAACTCCGCCCAGTTCCGCCCATTCTCCGCCCCA
TCGCTGACTAATTTTTTTTATTTATGCAGAGGCCGAGGCCGCCTCGGCCTCTGAGCTATTCCAGAAGTAG
TGAGGAGGCTTTTTTGGAGGCCTAGGCTTTTGCAAAGGAGGTAGCCAACATGATTGAACAAGATGGATTG
CACGCAGGTTCTCCCGCCGCTTGGGTGGAGAGGCTATTCGGCTATGACTGGGCACAACAGACAATCGGCT
GCTCTGATGCCGCCGTGTTCCGGCTGTCAGCGCAGGGGCGCCCGGTTCTTTTTGTCAAGACCGACCTGTC
CGGTGCCCTGAATGAACTCCAGGACGAGGCAGCGCGGCTATCGTGGCTGGCCACGACGGGCGTTCCTTGC
GCAGCTGTGCTCGACGTTGTCACTGAAGCGGGAAGGGACTGGCTGCTATTGGGCGAAGTGCCGGGGCAGG
ATCTCCTGTCATCTCACCTTGCTCCTGCCGAGAAAGTATCCATCATGGCTGATGCAATGCGGCGGCTGCA
TACGCTTGATCCGGCTACCTGCCCATTCGACCACCAAGCGAAACATCGCATCGAGCGAGCACGTACTCGG
ATGGAAGCCGGTCTTGTCGATCAGGATGATCTGGACGAAGAGCATCAGGGGCTCGCGCCAGCCGAACTGT
TCGCCAGGCTCAAGGCGCGGATGCCCGACGGCGAGGATCTCGTCGTGACCCACGGCGATGCCTGCTTGCC
GAATATCATGGTGGAAAATGGCCGCTTTTCTGGATTCATCGACTGTGGCCGGCTGGGTGTGGCGGACCGC
TATCAGGACATAGCGTTGGCTACCCGTGATATTGCTGAAGAGCTTGGCGGCGAATGGGCTGACCGCTTCC
TCGTGCTTTACGGTATCGCCGCTCCCGATTCGCAGCGCATCGCCTTCTATCGCCTTCTTGACGAGTTCTT
CTAGTATGTAAGCCCTGTGCCTTCTAGTTGCCAGCCATCTGTTGTTTGCCCCTCCCCCGTGCCTTCCTTG
ACCCTGGAAGGTGCCACTCCCACTGTCCTTTCCTAATAAAATGAGGAAATTGCATCGCATTGTCTGAGTA
GGTGTCATTCTATTCTGGGGGGTGGGGTGGGGCAGGACAGCAAGGGGGAGGATTGGGAAGACAATAGCAG
GCATGCTGGGGATGCGGTGGGCTCTATGGTTAATTAACCAGTCAAGTCAGCTACTTGGCGAGATCGACTT
GTCTGGGTTTCGACTACGCTCAGAATTGCGTCAGTCAAGTTCGATCTGGTCCTTGCTATTGCACCCGTTC
TCCGATTACGAGTTTCATTTAAATCATGTGAGCAAAAGGCCAGCAAAAGGCCAGGAACCGTAAAAAGGCC
GCGTTGCTGGCGTTTTTCCATAGGCTCCGCCCCCCTGACGAGCATCACAAAAATCGACGCTCAAGTCAGA
GGTGGCGAAACCCGACAGGACTATAAAGATACCAGGCGTTTCCCCCTGGAAGCTCCCTCGTGCGCTCTCC
TGTTCCGACCCTGCCGCTTACCGGATACCTGTCCGCCTTTCTCCCTTCGGGAAGCGTGGCGCTTTCTCAT
AGCTCACGCTGTAGGTATCTCAGTTCGGTGTAGGTCGTTCGCTCCAAGCTGGGCTGTGTGCACGAACCCC
CCGTTCAGCCCGACCGCTGCGCCTTATCCGGTAACTATCGTCTTGAGTCCAACCCGGTAAGACACGACTT
ATCGCCACTGGCAGCAGCCACTGGTAACAGGATTAGCAGAGCGAGGTATGTAGGCGGTGCTACAGAGTTC
TTGAAGTGGTGGCCTAACTACGGCTACACTAGAAGAACAGTATTTGGTATCTGCGCTCTGCTGAAGCCAG
TTACCTTCGGAAAAAGAGTTGGTAGCTCTTGATCCGGCAAACAAACCACCGCTGGTAGCGGTGGTTTTTT
TGTTTGCAAGCAGCAGATTACGCGCAGAAAAAAAGGATCTCAAGAAGATCCTTTGATCTTTTCTACGGGG
TCTGACGCTCAGTGGAACGAAAACTCACGTTAAGGGATTTTGGTCATGAGATTATCAAAAAGGATCTTCA
CCTAGATCCTTTTAAATTAAAAATGAAGTTTTAAATCAATCTAAAGTATATATGAGTAAACTTGGTCTGA
CAGTTACCAATGCTTAATCAGTGAGGCACCTATCTCAGCGATCTGTCTATTTCGTTCATCCATAGTTGCA
TTTAAATTTCCGAACTCTCCAAGGCCCTCGTCGGAAAATCTTCAAACCTTTCGTCCGATCCATCTTGCAG
GCTACCTCTCGAACGAACTATCGCAAGTCTCTTGGCCGGCCTTGCGCCTTGGCTATTGCTTGGCAGCGCC
TATCGCCAGGTATTACTCCAATCCCGAATATCCGAGATCGGGATCACCCGAGAGAAGTTCAACCTACATC
CTCAATCCCGATCTATCCGAGATCCGAGGAATATCGAAATCGGGGCGCGCCTGGTGTACCGAGAACGATC
CTCTCAGTGCGAGTCTCGACGATCCATATCGTTGCTTGGCAGTCAGCCAGTCGGAATCCAGCTTGGGACC
CAGGAAGTCCAATCGTCAGATATTGTACTCAAGCCTGGTCACGGCAGCGTACCGATCTGTTTAAACCTAG
ATATTGATAGTCTGATCGGTCAACGTATAATCGAGTCCTAGCTTTTGCAAACATCTATCAAGAGACAGGA
TCAGCAGGAGGCTTTCGCATGAGTATTCAACATTTCCGTGTCGCCCTTATTCCCTTTTTTGCGGCATTTT
GCCTTCCTGTTTTTGCTCACCCAGAAACGCTGGTGAAAGTAAAAGATGCTGAAGATCAGTTGGGTGCGCG
AGTGGGTTACATCGAACTGGATCTCAACAGCGGTAAGATCCTTGAGAGTTTTCGCCCCGAAGAACGCTTT
CCAATGATGAGCACTTTTAAAGTTCTGCTATGTGGCGCGGTATTATCCCGTATTGACGCCGGGCAAGAGC
AACTCGGTCGCCGCATACACTATTCTCAGAATGACTTGGTTGAGTATTCACCAGTCACAGAAAAGCATCT
TACGGATGGCATGACAGTAAGAGAATTATGCAGTGCTGCCATAACCATGAGTGATAACACTGCGGCCAAC
TTACTTCTGACAACGATTGGAGGACCGAAGGAGCTAACCGCTTTTTTGCACAACATGGGGGATCATGTAA
CTCGCCTTGATCGTTGGGAACCGGAGCTGAATGAAGCCATACCAAACGACGAGCGTGACACCACGATGCC
TGTAGCAATGGCAACAACCTTGCGTAAACTATTAACTGGCGAACTACTTACTCTAGCTTCCCGGCAACAG
TTGATAGACTGGATGGAGGCGGATAAAGTTGCAGGACCACTTCTGCGCTCGGCCCTTCCGGCTGGCTGGT
TTATTGCTGATAAATCTGGAGCCGGTGAGCGTGGGTCTCGCGGTATCATTGCAGCACTGGGGCCAGATGG
TAAGCCCTCCCGTATCGTAGTTATCTACACGACGGGGAGTCAGGCAACTATGGATGAACGAAATAGACAG
ATCGCTGAGATAGGTGCCTCACTGATTAAGCATTGGTAACCGATTCTAGGTGCATTGGCGCAGAAAAAAA
TGCCTGATGCGACGCTGCGCGTCTTATACTCCCACATATGCCAGATTCAGCAACGGATACGGCTTCCCCA
ACTTGCCCACTTCCATACGTGTCCTCCTTACCAGAAATTTATCCTTAAGATCCCGAATCGTTTAAACTCG
ACTCTGGCTCTATCGAATCTCCGTCGTTTCGAGCTTACGCGAACAGCCGTGGCGCTCATTTGCTCGTCGG
GCATCGAATCTCGTCAGCTATCGTCAGCTTACCTTTTTGGCAGCGATCGCGGCTCCCGACATCTTGGACC
ATTAGCTCCACAGGTATCTTCTTCCCTCTAGTGGTCATAACAGCAGCTTCAGCTACCTCTCAATTCAAAA
AACCCCTCAAGACCCGTTTAGAGGCCCCAAGGGGTTATGCTATCAATCGTTGCGTTACACACACAAAAAA
CCAACACACATCCATCTTCGATGGATAGCGATTTTATTATCTAACTGCTGATCGAGTGTAGCCAGATCTA
GTAATCAATTACGGGGTCATTAGTTCATAGCCCATATATGGAGTTCCGCGTTACATAACTTACGGTAAAT
GGCCCGCCTGGCTGACCGCCCAACGACCCCCGCCCATTGACGTCAATAATGACGTATGTTCCCATAGTAA
CGCCAATAGGGACTTTCCATTGACGTCAATGGGTGGAGTATTTACGGTAAACTGCCCACTTGGCAGTACA
TCAAGTGTATCATATGCCAAGTACGCCCCCTATTGACGTCAATGACGGTAAATGGCCCGCCTGGCATTAT
GCCCAGTACATGACCTTATGGGACTTTCCTACTTGGCAGTACATCTACGTATTAGTCATCGCTATTACCA
TGCTGATGCGGTTTTGGCAGTACATCAATGGGCGTGGATAGCGGTTTGACTCACGGGGATTTCCAAGTCT
CCACCCCATTGACGTCAATGGGAGTTTGTTTTGGCACCAAAATCAACGGGACTTTCCAAAATGTCGTAAC
AACTCCGCCCCATTGACGCAAATGGGCGGTAGGCGTGTACGGTGGGAGGTCTATATAAGCAGAGCTGGTT
TAGTGAACCGTCAGATCGCCTGGAGACGCCATCCACGCTGTTTTGACCTCCATAGAAGACACCGGGACCG
ATCCAGCCTCCCCTCGAAGCTTACATGTGGTACCGAGCTCGGATCCTGAGAACTTCAGGGTGAGTCTATG
GGACCCTTGATGTTTTCTTTCCCCTTCTTTTCTATGGTTAAGTTCATGTCATAGGAAGGGGAGAAGTAAC
AGGGTACACATATTGACCAAATCAGGGTAATTTTGCATTTGTAATTTTAAAAAATGCTTTCTTCTTTTAA
TATACTTTTTTGTTTATCTTATTTCTAATACTTTCCCTAATCTCTTTCTTTCAGGGCAATAATGATACAA
TGTATCATGCCTCTTTGCACCATTCTAAAGAATAACAGTGATAATTTCTGGGTTAAGGCAATAGCAATAT
TTCTGCATATAAATATTTCTGCATATAAATTGTAACTGATGTAAGAGGTTTCATATTGCTAATAGCAGCT
ACAATCCAGCTACCATTCTGCTTTTATTTTATGGTTGGGATAAGGCTGGATTATTCTGAGTCCAAGCTAG
GCCCTTTTGCTAATCATGTTCATACCTCTTATCTTCCTCCCACAGCTCCTGGGCAACGTGCTGGTCTGTG
TGCTGGCCCATCACTTTGGCAAAGGCGGCCGC
Features (pLannotate 1.2.2; 21 found; start..end, strand, type, name):
      2..3766    +  CDS            S: SPIKE_SARS2 - Experimental evidence at protein level: Swiss-Prot protein existence level 1. [Spike glycoprotein]: May down-regulate host tetherin (BST2) by lysosomal degradation, thereby counteracting its antiviral activity. From Severe acute respiratory syndrome coronavirus 2 (2019-nCoV) (SARS-CoV-2).
   3840..4428    +  misc_feature   WPRE: woodchuck hepatitis virus posttranscriptional regulatory element
   4481..4602    -  polyA_signal   SV40 poly(A) signal: SV40 polyadenylation signal
   4625..4694    -  CDS            large T antigen (fragment): large T antigen from SV40 (simian virus 40)
   4717..4763    +  terminator     T7 terminator: transcription terminator for bacteriophage T7 RNA polymerase
   4793..4929    +  terminator     rrnG terminator: transcription terminator from the E. coli ribosomal RNA rrnG operon (Albrechtsen et al., 1991)
   4974..5045    +  misc_feature   3' β-globin insulator: insulator downstream of the human β-globin locus (Farrell et al., 2002)
   5090..5286    +  promoter       SV40 promoter: SV40 early promoter
   5300..6091    +  CDS            neo: KKA2_KLEPN - Also known as kan, nptII. Experimental evidence at protein level: Swiss-Prot protein existence level 1. Resistance to kanamycin, neomycin, paromomycin, ribostamycin, butirosin and gentamicin B. From Klebsiella pneumoniae.
   6105..6329    +  polyA_signal   bGH poly(A) signal: bovine growth hormone polyadenylation signal
   6525..7113    -  rep_origin     ori: high-copy-number ColE1/pMB1/pBR322/pUC origin of replication
   7285..7349    -  CDS            bla(M) (fragment): β-lactamase lacking the signal sequence; bla(M); allows cytosolic expression of β-lactamase
   7859..8719    +  CDS            AmpR: β-lactamase; bla; confers resistance to ampicillin, carbenicillin, and related antibiotics
   8732..8868    +  terminator     rrnG terminator: transcription terminator from the E. coli ribosomal RNA rrnG operon (Albrechtsen et al., 1991)
   9020..9091    +  misc_feature   5' β-globin insulator: insulator upstream of the human β-globin locus (Farrell et al., 2002)
   9096..9142    -  terminator     T7 terminator: transcription terminator for bacteriophage T7 RNA polymerase
   9160..9208    -  polyA_signal   poly(A) signal: synthetic polyadenylation signal
   9289..9592    +  enhancer       CMV enhancer: human cytomegalovirus immediate early enhancer
   9665..9682    -  promoter       CMV promoter (fragment): human cytomegalovirus (CMV) immediate early promoter
   9745..9796    +  promoter       CMVd2 promoter: truncated human cytomegalovirus (CMV) immediate early promoter that yields moderately reduced expression relative to the full-length promoter
   9930..10405   +  intron         β-globin intron: internally truncated intron from human β-globin
