[The description below was written by a language model from this plasmid's Addgene catalogue record and pLannotate feature annotations shown in this document.]
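Description:
pTwist-SARS-CoV-2 Spike-deltaC18 R403K (AAG) is a mammalian expression plasmid of about 10.5 kb, built on the Twist pTwist-CMV-BetaGlobin-WPRE-Neo backbone. It encodes the SARS-CoV-2 spike glycoprotein carrying the single substitution R403K. The "AAG" in the name presumably denotes the lysine codon used, although the record does not say so explicitly. The name also indicates a deletion of the C-terminal 18 residues of the cytoplasmic tail, a truncation commonly used to improve spike incorporation into pseudotyped particles. The plasmid is maintained in E. coli at high copy from a ColE1/pUC-type origin under ampicillin selection (AmpR).

The spike coding sequence lies downstream of a CMV enhancer, CMV promoter elements and a truncated human β-globin intron, which promotes splicing and efficient expression. The catalogue entry lists the promoter as CAG, whereas the backbone name and annotated features point to a CMV enhancer/promoter with a β-globin intron, so the two descriptions are not fully consistent. A WPRE follows the open reading frame to enhance transcript stability and export, and an SV40 polyadenylation signal is annotated downstream on the reverse strand. β-globin insulator elements and bacterial or T7 terminators flank the expression unit and shield it from neighbouring transcription. A separate cassette with the SV40 early promoter, neo and the bGH poly(A) signal would permit G418 selection in mammalian cells.

The stated purpose is production of pseudovirus bearing the R403K spike. The associated work studied SARS-CoV-2 escape from vaccine-induced humoral immunity, in which such pseudoviruses would typically be used in neutralisation assays.
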