Addgene plasmid #212556: pTwist-SARS-CoV-2 Spike-deltaC18 R403K (AAG)
Purpose: Encodes SARS-CoV-2 spike R403K for pseudovirus production
Depositing lab: Alejandro Balazs. Depositing organization: Massachusetts General Hospital. Publication: Ongoing evolution of SARS-CoV-2 drives escape from mRNA vaccine-induced humoral immunity. Roederer AL, Cao Y, Denis KS, Sheehan ML, Li CJ, Lam EC, Gregory DJ, Poznansky MC, Iafrate AJ, Canaday DH, Gravenstein S, Garcia-Beltran WF, Balazs AB. medRxiv [Preprint]. 2024 Mar 7:2024.03.05.24303815. doi: 10.1101/2024.03.05.24303815. PubMed 38496628.
Backbone
  Vector backbone: pTwist-CMV-BetaGlobin-WPRE-Neo
  Backbone manufacturer: Twist
  Vector type: Mammalian Expression
Growth in bacteria
  Bacterial resistance: Ampicillin, 100 μg/mL
  Growth temperature: 37°C
  Growth strain: DH5alpha
  Copy number: High Copy
Gene/Insert
  Gene/Insert name: SARS-CoV-2 Spike R403K
  Species: Severe acute respiratory syndrome coronavirus 2
  Mutation: R403K
  Entrez Gene: S (a.k.a. GU280_gp02, spike glycoprotein)
  Promoter: CAG
  Cloning method: Ligation Independent Cloning
Terms and licenses: Academic/Nonprofit Terms; Industry Terms: Not Available to Industry
Depositor comments: Please visit https://www.medrxiv.org/content/10.1101/2024.03.05.24303815v1 for medRxiv preprint.
How to cite: pTwist-SARS-CoV-2 Spike-deltaC18 R403K (AAG) was a gift from Alejandro Balazs (Addgene plasmid # 212556 ; http://n2t.net/addgene:212556 ; RRID:Addgene_212556)
